Addgene plasmid #64036: PX458_CEBPB_1
Purpose: Expresses gRNA against human CEBPB along with Cas9 with 2A GFP
Depositing lab: Eric Mendenhall & Richard M. Myers. Publication: CETCh-seq: CRISPR epitope tagging ChIP-seq of DNA-binding proteins. Savic D, Partridge EC, Newberry KM, Smith SB, Meadows SK, Roberts BS, Mackiewicz M, Mendenhall EM, Myers RM. Genome Res. 2015 Sep 9. 10.1101/gr.193540.115 PubMed 26355004.
Backbone
  Vector backbone: px548
  Backbone size w/o insert (bp): 9289
  Vector type: CRISPR
Growth in bacteria
  Bacterial resistance: Ampicillin, 100 μg/mL
  Growth temperature: 37°C
  Growth strain: Top10
  Copy number: Unknown
Gene/Insert
  Gene/Insert name: gRNA (alt name: sgRNA)
  gRNA/shRNA sequence: CTCCGGCCACTGCTAGCGcgg
  Promoter: U6
  Cloning method: Restriction Enzyme; 5′ cloning site BbsI (destroyed during cloning); 3′ cloning site BbsI (destroyed during cloning)
  Sequencing primers: 5′ ACTATCATATGCTTACCGTAAC
Terms and licenses: Academic/Nonprofit Terms; Industry Terms: Not Available to Industry
Depositor comments: Confirmed by the Mendenhall and Myers labs to Flag epitope tag the endogenous human CEBPB gene when pooled with plasmids PX548_CEBPB_2 and pFETCH_CEPBP and transfected into human cells. Note: This plasmid is part of the Mendenhall and Meyers CRISPR-based Tagging system to add a tag (currently using FLAG) to endogenous proteins. Please see https://www.addgene.org/crispr/tagging/ for more details.
How to cite: PX458_CEBPB_1 was a gift from Eric Mendenhall & Richard M. Myers (Addgene plasmid # 64036 ; http://n2t.net/addgene:64036 ; RRID:Addgene_64036)
