[The description below was written by a language model from this plasmid's Addgene catalogue record and pLannotate feature annotations shown in this document.]
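Description:
PX458_CEBPB_1 is an all-in-one mammalian CRISPR/Cas9 expression plasmid that delivers a single guide RNA against human CEBPB together with Cas9 and a GFP reporter. The backbone is entered in the record as "px548", while the plasmid name and stated purpose point to the PX458 design; the discrepancy is not explained. In bacteria it is maintained through a high-copy ColE1/pUC-type origin and selected with ampicillin via the β-lactamase gene. An M13/f1-type phage origin is also annotated, along with a single AAV2 ITR and small fragments of bom and rop that appear to be backbone remnants rather than functional elements.

The guide was cloned between two BbsI sites, both destroyed in the process, placing it downstream of the human U6 RNA polymerase III promoter and directly upstream of the Streptococcus pyogenes gRNA scaffold. A second cassette uses a CMV enhancer, chicken β-actin promoter and hybrid intron to drive S. pyogenes Cas9, which is annotated as contiguous N- and C-terminal portions that together make up the full coding sequence. Cas9 is followed by a nucleoplasmin nuclear localisation signal, EGFP and a bGH polyadenylation signal. According to the stated purpose, EGFP is linked to Cas9 through a 2A peptide, although the 2A itself is not annotated; this arrangement lets transfected cells be identified or sorted by fluorescence.

The plasmid belongs to a CRISPR-based epitope-tagging system developed for ChIP-seq of DNA-binding proteins. The depositors report that it adds a FLAG tag to the endogenous CEBPB gene when pooled with a second CEBPB guide plasmid and a matching pFETCH donor plasmid and transfected into human cells.
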