Features (pLannotate 1.2.2; 19 found; start..end, strand, type, name):
     17..257     +  promoter       U6 promoter: RNA polymerase III promoter for human U6 snRNA
    285..360     +  misc_RNA       gRNA scaffold: guide RNA scaffold for the Streptococcus pyogenes CRISPR/Cas9 system
    367..410     +  misc_RNA       gRNA scaffold (fragment): guide RNA scaffold for the Streptococcus pyogenes CRISPR/Cas9 system
    457..742     +  enhancer       CMV enhancer: human cytomegalovirus immediate early enhancer; contains an 18-bp deletion relative to the standard CMV enhancer
    744..1021    +  promoter       chicken β-actin promoter: No description available
   1022..1250    +  intron         hybrid intron: hybrid between chicken β-actin (CBA) and minute virus of mice (MMV) introns (Gray et al., 2011)
   1388..2989    +  CDS            Cas9(N): N-terminal portion of Streptococcus pyogenes Cas9 (Zetsche et al., 2015)
   2990..5488    +  CDS            Cas9(C): C-terminal portion of Streptococcus pyogenes Cas9 (Zetsche et al., 2015)
   5489..5536    +  CDS            nucleoplasmin NLS: bipartite nuclear localization signal from nucleoplasmin
   5606..6319    +  CDS            EGFP: EGFP is a basic (constitutively fluorescent) green fluorescent protein published in 1996, derived from Aequorea victoria. It is reported to be a rapidly-maturing weak dimer with moderate acid sensitivity.
   6353..6464    +  polyA_signal   bGH poly(A) signal: bovine growth hormone polyadenylation signal
   6569..6709    +  repeat_region  AAV2 ITR: inverted terminal repeat of adeno-associated virus serotype 2 inverted
   6714..6765    -  misc_feature   bom (fragment): basis of mobility region from pBR322
   6784..7164    +  rep_origin     M13 ori (sequence partly withheld): M13 bacteriophage origin of replication; arrow indicates direction of (+) strand synthesis
   7240..7289    -  misc_feature   bom (fragment): basis of mobility region from pBR322
   7391..7426    -  CDS            rop (fragment): Rop protein, which maintains plasmids at low copy number; rop
   7521..7625    +  promoter       AmpR promoter: bla
   7626..8486    +  CDS            AmpR: β-lactamase; bla; confers resistance to ampicillin, carbenicillin, and related antibiotics
   8657..9245    +  rep_origin     ori: high-copy-number ColE1/pMB1/pBR322/pUC origin of replication
>Addgene plasmid #64036 | PX458_CEBPB_1 | depositor full sequence | sequence record 106886 | PX458_CEBPB_1 sequence 9292 bps
TTTTGCTCACATGTNNGAGGGCCTATTTCCCATGATTCCTTCATATTTGCATATACGATACAAGGCTGTT
AGAGAGATAATTGGAATTAATTTGACTGTAAACACAAAGATATTAGTACAAAATACGTGACGTAGAAAGT
AATAATTTCTTGGGTAGTTTGCAGTTTTAAAATTATGTTTTAAAATGGACTATCATATGCTTACCGTAAC
TTGAAAGTATTTCGATTTCTTGGCTTTATATATCTTGTGGAAAGGACGAAACACCGCTCCGGCCACTGCT
AGCGGTTTTAGAGCTAGAAATAGCAAGTTAAAATAAGGCTAGTCCGTTATCAACTTGAAAAAGTGGCACC
GAGTCGGTGCTTTTTTGTTTTAGAGCTAGAAATAGCAAGTTAAAATAAGGCTAGTCCGTTTTTAGCGCGT
GCGCCAATTCTGCAGACAAATGGCTCTAGAGGTACCCGTTACATAACTTACGGTAAATGGCCCGCCTGGC
TGACCGCCCAACGACCCCCGCCCATTGACGTCAATAGTAACGCCAATAGGGACTTTCCATTGACGTCAAT
GGGTGGAGTATTTACGGTAAACTGCCCACTTGGCAGTACATCAAGTGTATCATATGCCAAGTACGCCCCC
TATTGACGTCAATGACGGTAAATGGCCCGCCTGGCATTGTGCCCAGTACATGACCTTATGGGACTTTCCT
ACTTGGCAGTACATCTACGTATTAGTCATCGCTATTACCATGGTCGAGGTGAGCCCCACGTTCTGCTTCA
CTCTCCCCATCTCCCCCCCCTCCCCACCCCCAATTTTGTATTTATTTATTTTTTAATTATTTTGTGCAGC
GATGGGGGCGGGGGGGGGGGGGGGGCGCGCGCCAGGCGGGGCGGGGCGGGGCGAGGGGCGGGGCGGGGCG
AGGCGGAGAGGTGCGGCGGCAGCCAATCAGAGCGGCGCGCTCCGAAAGTTTCCTTTTATGGCGAGGCGGC
GGCGGCGGCGGCCCTATAAAAAGCGAAGCGCGCGGCGGGCGGGAGTCGCTGCGACGCTGCCTTCGCCCCG
TGCCCCGCTCCGCCGCCGCCTCGCGCCGCCCGCCCCGGCTCTGACTGACCGCGTTACTCCCACAGGTGAG
CGGGCGGGACGGCCCTTCTCCTCCGGGCTGTAATTAGCTGAGCAAGAGGTAAGGGTTTAAGGGATGGTTG
GTTGGTGGGGTATTAATGTTTAATTACCTGGAGCACCTGCCTGAAATCACTTTTTTTCAGGTTGGACCGG
TGCCACCATGGACTATAAGGACCACGACGGAGACTACAAGGATCATGATATTGATTACAAAGACGATGAC
GATAAGATGGCCCCAAAGAAGAAGCGGAAGGTCGGTATCCACGGAGTCCCAGCAGCCGACAAGAAGTACA
GCATCGGCCTGGACATCGGCACCAACTCTGTGGGCTGGGCCGTGATCACCGACGAGTACAAGGTGCCCAG
CAAGAAATTCAAGGTGCTGGGCAACACCGACCGGCACAGCATCAAGAAGAACCTGATCGGAGCCCTGCTG
TTCGACAGCGGCGAAACAGCCGAGGCCACCCGGCTGAAGAGAACCGCCAGAAGAAGATACACCAGACGGA
AGAACCGGATCTGCTATCTGCAAGAGATCTTCAGCAACGAGATGGCCAAGGTGGACGACAGCTTCTTCCA
CAGACTGGAAGAGTCCTTCCTGGTGGAAGAGGATAAGAAGCACGAGCGGCACCCCATCTTCGGCAACATC
GTGGACGAGGTGGCCTACCACGAGAAGTACCCCACCATCTACCACCTGAGAAAGAAACTGGTGGACAGCA
CCGACAAGGCCGACCTGCGGCTGATCTATCTGGCCCTGGCCCACATGATCAAGTTCCGGGGCCACTTCCT
GATCGAGGGCGACCTGAACCCCGACAACAGCGACGTGGACAAGCTGTTCATCCAGCTGGTGCAGACCTAC
AACCAGCTGTTCGAGGAAAACCCCATCAACGCCAGCGGCGTGGACGCCAAGGCCATCCTGTCTGCCAGAC
TGAGCAAGAGCAGACGGCTGGAAAATCTGATCGCCCAGCTGCCCGGCGAGAAGAAGAATGGCCTGTTCGG
AAACCTGATTGCCCTGAGCCTGGGCCTGACCCCCAACTTCAAGAGCAACTTCGACCTGGCCGAGGATGCC
AAACTGCAGCTGAGCAAGGACACCTACGACGACGACCTGGACAACCTGCTGGCCCAGATCGGCGACCAGT
ACGCCGACCTGTTTCTGGCCGCCAAGAACCTGTCCGACGCCATCCTGCTGAGCGACATCCTGAGAGTGAA
CACCGAGATCACCAAGGCCCCCCTGAGCGCCTCTATGATCAAGAGATACGACGAGCACCACCAGGACCTG
ACCCTGCTGAAAGCTCTCGTGCGGCAGCAGCTGCCTGAGAAGTACAAAGAGATTTTCTTCGACCAGAGCA
AGAACGGCTACGCCGGCTACATTGACGGCGGAGCCAGCCAGGAAGAGTTCTACAAGTTCATCAAGCCCAT
CCTGGAAAAGATGGACGGCACCGAGGAACTGCTCGTGAAGCTGAACAGAGAGGACCTGCTGCGGAAGCAG
CGGACCTTCGACAACGGCAGCATCCCCCACCAGATCCACCTGGGAGAGCTGCACGCCATTCTGCGGCGGC
AGGAAGATTTTTACCCATTCCTGAAGGACAACCGGGAAAAGATCGAGAAGATCCTGACCTTCCGCATCCC
CTACTACGTGGGCCCTCTGGCCAGGGGAAACAGCAGATTCGCCTGGATGACCAGAAAGAGCGAGGAAACC
ATCACCCCCTGGAACTTCGAGGAAGTGGTGGACAAGGGCGCTTCCGCCCAGAGCTTCATCGAGCGGATGA
CCAACTTCGATAAGAACCTGCCCAACGAGAAGGTGCTGCCCAAGCACAGCCTGCTGTACGAGTACTTCAC
CGTGTATAACGAGCTGACCAAAGTGAAATACGTGACCGAGGGAATGAGAAAGCCCGCCTTCCTGAGCGGC
GAGCAGAAAAAGGCCATCGTGGACCTGCTGTTCAAGACCAACCGGAAAGTGACCGTGAAGCAGCTGAAAG
AGGACTACTTCAAGAAAATCGAGTGCTTCGACTCCGTGGAAATCTCCGGCGTGGAAGATCGGTTCAACGC
CTCCCTGGGCACATACCACGATCTGCTGAAAATTATCAAGGACAAGGACTTCCTGGACAATGAGGAAAAC
GAGGACATTCTGGAAGATATCGTGCTGACCCTGACACTGTTTGAGGACAGAGAGATGATCGAGGAACGGC
TGAAAACCTATGCCCACCTGTTCGACGACAAAGTGATGAAGCAGCTGAAGCGGCGGAGATACACCGGCTG
GGGCAGGCTGAGCCGGAAGCTGATCAACGGCATCCGGGACAAGCAGTCCGGCAAGACAATCCTGGATTTC
CTGAAGTCCGACGGCTTCGCCAACAGAAACTTCATGCAGCTGATCCACGACGACAGCCTGACCTTTAAAG
AGGACATCCAGAAAGCCCAGGTGTCCGGCCAGGGCGATAGCCTGCACGAGCACATTGCCAATCTGGCCGG
CAGCCCCGCCATTAAGAAGGGCATCCTGCAGACAGTGAAGGTGGTGGACGAGCTCGTGAAAGTGATGGGC
CGGCACAAGCCCGAGAACATCGTGATCGAAATGGCCAGAGAGAACCAGACCACCCAGAAGGGACAGAAGA
ACAGCCGCGAGAGAATGAAGCGGATCGAAGAGGGCATCAAAGAGCTGGGCAGCCAGATCCTGAAAGAACA
CCCCGTGGAAAACACCCAGCTGCAGAACGAGAAGCTGTACCTGTACTACCTGCAGAATGGGCGGGATATG
TACGTGGACCAGGAACTGGACATCAACCGGCTGTCCGACTACGATGTGGACCATATCGTGCCTCAGAGCT
TTCTGAAGGACGACTCCATCGACAACAAGGTGCTGACCAGAAGCGACAAGAACCGGGGCAAGAGCGACAA
CGTGCCCTCCGAAGAGGTCGTGAAGAAGATGAAGAACTACTGGCGGCAGCTGCTGAACGCCAAGCTGATT
ACCCAGAGAAAGTTCGACAATCTGACCAAGGCCGAGAGAGGCGGCCTGAGCGAACTGGATAAGGCCGGCT
TCATCAAGAGACAGCTGGTGGAAACCCGGCAGATCACAAAGCACGTGGCACAGATCCTGGACTCCCGGAT
GAACACTAAGTACGACGAGAATGACAAGCTGATCCGGGAAGTGAAAGTGATCACCCTGAAGTCCAAGCTG
GTGTCCGATTTCCGGAAGGATTTCCAGTTTTACAAAGTGCGCGAGATCAACAACTACCACCACGCCCACG
ACGCCTACCTGAACGCCGTCGTGGGAACCGCCCTGATCAAAAAGTACCCTAAGCTGGAAAGCGAGTTCGT
GTACGGCGACTACAAGGTGTACGACGTGCGGAAGATGATCGCCAAGAGCGAGCAGGAAATCGGCAAGGCT
ACCGCCAAGTACTTCTTCTACAGCAACATCATGAACTTTTTCAAGACCGAGATTACCCTGGCCAACGGCG
AGATCCGGAAGCGGCCTCTGATCGAGACAAACGGCGAAACCGGGGAGATCGTGTGGGATAAGGGCCGGGA
TTTTGCCACCGTGCGGAAAGTGCTGAGCATGCCCCAAGTGAATATCGTGAAAAAGACCGAGGTGCAGACA
GGCGGCTTCAGCAAAGAGTCTATCCTGCCCAAGAGGAACAGCGATAAGCTGATCGCCAGAAAGAAGGACT
GGGACCCTAAGAAGTACGGCGGCTTCGACAGCCCCACCGTGGCCTATTCTGTGCTGGTGGTGGCCAAAGT
GGAAAAGGGCAAGTCCAAGAAACTGAAGAGTGTGAAAGAGCTGCTGGGGATCACCATCATGGAAAGAAGC
AGCTTCGAGAAGAATCCCATCGACTTTCTGGAAGCCAAGGGCTACAAAGAAGTGAAAAAGGACCTGATCA
TCAAGCTGCCTAAGTACTCCCTGTTCGAGCTGGAAAACGGCCGGAAGAGAATGCTGGCCTCTGCCGGCGA
ACTGCAGAAGGGAAACGAACTGGCCCTGCCCTCCAAATATGTGAACTTCCTGTACCTGGCCAGCCACTAT
GAGAAGCTGAAGGGCTCCCCCGAGGATAATGAGCAGAAACAGCTGTTTGTGGAACAGCACAAGCACTACC
TGGACGAGATCATCGAGCAGATCAGCGAGTTCTCCAAGAGAGTGATCCTGGCCGACGCTAATCTGGACAA
AGTGCTGTCCGCCTACAACAAGCACCGGGATAAGCCCATCAGAGAGCAGGCCGAGAATATCATCCACCTG
TTTACCCTGACCAATCTGGGAGCCCCTGCCGCCTTCAAGTACTTTGACACCACCATCGACCGGAAGAGGT
ACACCAGCACCAAAGAGGTGCTGGACGCCACCCTGATCCACCAGAGCATCACCGGCCTGTACGAGACACG
GATCGACCTGTCTCAGCTGGGAGGCGACAAAAGGCCGGCGGCCACGAAAAAGGCCGGCCAGGCAAAAAAG
AAAAAGGAATTCGGCAGTGGAGAGGGCAGAGGAAGTCTGCTAACATGCGGTGACGTCGAGGAGAATCCTG
GCCCAGTGAGCAAGGGCGAGGAGCTGTTCACCGGGGTGGTGCCCATCCTGGTCGAGCTGGACGGCGACGT
AAACGGCCACAAGTTCAGCGTGTCCGGCGAGGGCGAGGGCGATGCCACCTACGGCAAGCTGACCCTGAAG
TTCATCTGCACCACCGGCAAGCTGCCCGTGCCCTGGCCCACCCTCGTGACCACCCTGACCTACGGCGTGC
AGTGCTTCAGCCGCTACCCCGACCACATGAAGCAGCACGACTTCTTCAAGTCCGCCATGCCCGAAGGCTA
CGTCCAGGAGCGCACCATCTTCTTCAAGGACGACGGCAACTACAAGACCCGCGCCGAGGTGAAGTTCGAG
GGCGACACCCTGGTGAACCGCATCGAGCTGAAGGGCATCGACTTCAAGGAGGACGGCAACATCCTGGGGC
ACAAGCTGGAGTACAACTACAACAGCCACAACGTCTATATCATGGCCGACAAGCAGAAGAACGGCATCAA
GGTGAACTTCAAGATCCGCCACAACATCGAGGACGGCAGCGTGCAGCTCGCCGACCACTACCAGCAGAAC
ACCCCCATCGGCGACGGCCCCGTGCTGCTGCCCGACAACCACTACCTGAGCACCCAGTCCGCCCTGAGCA
AAGACCCCAACGAGAAGCGCGATCACATGGTCCTGCTGGAGTTCGTGACCGCCGCCGGGATCACTCTCGG
CATGGACGAGCTGTACAAGGAATTCTAACTAGAGCTCGCTGATCAGCCTCGACTGTGCCTTCTAGTTGCC
AGCCATCTGTTGTTTGCCCCTCCCCCGTGCCTTCCTTGACCCTGGAAGGTGCCACTCCCACTGTCCTTTC
CTAATAAAATGAGGAAATTGCATCGCATTGTCTGAGTAGGTGTCATTCTATTCTGGGGGGTGGGGTGGGG
CAGGACAGCAAGGGGGAGGATTGGGAAGAGAATAGCAGGCATGCTGGGGAGCGGCCGCAGGAACCCCTAG
TGATGGAGTTGGCCACTCCCTCTCTGCGCGCTCGCTCGCTCACTGAGGCCGGGCGACCAAAGGTCGCCCG
ACGCCCGGGCTTTGCCCGGGCGGCCTCAGTGAGCGAGCGAGCGCGCAGCTGCCTGCAGGGGCGCCTGATG
CGGTATTTTCTCCTTACGCATCTGTGCGGTATTTCACACCGCATA
[142 nt withheld, positions 6766-6907]
C
[141 nt withheld, positions 6909-7049]
CCTTTGACGTTGGAGTCCACGTTCTTT
[37 nt withheld, positions 7077-7113]
ACCCTATCTCGGGCTATTCTTTTGATTTATAAGGGATTTTGCCGATTTCGGCCTATTGGTTAAAAAATGA
GCTGATTTAACAAAAATTTAACGCGAATTTTAACAAAATATTAACGTTTACAATTTTATGGTGCACTCTC
AGTACAATCTGCTCTGATGCCGCATAGTTAAGCCAGCCCCGACACCCGCCAACACCCGCTGACGCGCCCT
GACGGGCTTGTCTGCTCCCGGCATCCGCTTACAGACAAGCTGTGACCGTCTCCGGGAGCTGCATGTGTCA
GAGGTTTTCACCGTCATCACCGAAACGCGCGAGACGAAAGGGCCTCGTGATACGCCTATTTTTATAGGTT
AATGTCATGATAATAATGGTTTCTTAGACGTCAGGTGGCACTTTTCGGGGAAATGTGCGCGGAACCCCTA
TTTGTTTATTTTTCTAAATACATTCAAATATGTATCCGCTCATGAGACAATAACCCTGATAAATGCTTCA
ATAATATTGAAAAAGGAAGAGTATGAGTATTCAACATTTCCGTGTCGCCCTTATTCCCTTTTTTGCGGCA
TTTTGCCTTCCTGTTTTTGCTCACCCAGAAACGCTGGTGAAAGTAAAAGATGCTGAAGATCAGTTGGGTG
CACGAGTGGGTTACATCGAACTGGATCTCAACAGCGGTAAGATCCTTGAGAGTTTTCGCCCCGAAGAACG
TTTTCCAATGATGAGCACTTTTAAAGTTCTGCTATGTGGCGCGGTATTATCCCGTATTGACGCCGGGCAA
GAGCAACTCGGTCGCCGCATACACTATTCTCAGAATGACTTGGTTGAGTACTCACCAGTCACAGAAAAGC
ATCTTACGGATGGCATGACAGTAAGAGAATTATGCAGTGCTGCCATAACCATGAGTGATAACACTGCGGC
CAACTTACTTCTGACAACGATCGGAGGACCGAAGGAGCTAACCGCTTTTTTGCACAACATGGGGGATCAT
GTAACTCGCCTTGATCGTTGGGAACCGGAGCTGAATGAAGCCATACCAAACGACGAGCGTGACACCACGA
TGCCTGTAGCAATGGCAACAACGTTGCGCAAACTATTAACTGGCGAACTACTTACTCTAGCTTCCCGGCA
ACAATTAATAGACTGGATGGAGGCGGATAAAGTTGCAGGACCACTTCTGCGCTCGGCCCTTCCGGCTGGC
TGGTTTATTGCTGATAAATCTGGAGCCGGTGAGCGTGGAAGCCGCGGTATCATTGCAGCACTGGGGCCAG
ATGGTAAGCCCTCCCGTATCGTAGTTATCTACACGACGGGGAGTCAGGCAACTATGGATGAACGAAATAG
ACAGATCGCTGAGATAGGTGCCTCACTGATTAAGCATTGGTAACTGTCAGACCAAGTTTACTCATATATA
CTTTAGATTGATTTAAAACTTCATTTTTAATTTAAAAGGATCTAGGTGAAGATCCTTTTTGATAATCTCA
TGACCAAAATCCCTTAACGTGAGTTTTCGTTCCACTGAGCGTCAGACCCCGTAGAAAAGATCAAAGGATC
TTCTTGAGATCCTTTTTTTCTGCGCGTAATCTGCTGCTTGCAAACAAAAAAACCACCGCTACCAGCGGTG
GTTTGTTTGCCGGATCAAGAGCTACCAACTCTTTTTCCGAAGGTAACTGGCTTCAGCAGAGCGCAGATAC
CAAATACTGTCCTTCTAGTGTAGCCGTAGTTAGGCCACCACTTCAAGAACTCTGTAGCACCGCCTACATA
CCTCGCTCTGCTAATCCTGTTACCAGTGGCTGCTGCCAGTGGCGATAAGTCGTGTCTTACCGGGTTGGAC
TCAAGACGATAGTTACCGGATAAGGCGCAGCGGTCGGGCTGAACGGGGGGTTCGTGCACACAGCCCAGCT
TGGAGCGAACGACCTACACCGAACTGAGATACCTACAGCGTGAGCTATGAGAAAGCGCCACGCTTCCCGA
AGGGAGAAAGGCGGACAGGTATCCGGTAAGCGGCAGGGTCGGAACAGGAGAGCGCACGAGGGAGCTTCCA
GGGGGAAACGCCTGGTATCTTTATAGTCCTGTCGGGTTTCGCCACCTCTGACTTGAGCGTCGATTTTTGT
GATGCTCGTCAGGGGGGCGGAGCCTATGGAAAAACGCCAGCAACGCGGCCTTTTTACGGTTCCTGGCCTT
TTGCTGGCC
