>Addgene plasmid #64036 | PX458_CEBPB_1 | addgene partial sequence | sequence record 115846 | EXFP-R 5'-GTCTTGTAGTTGCCGTCGTC-3'
TCGGGCATGGCGGACTTGAAGAAGTCGTGCTGCTTCATGTGGTCGGGGTAGCGGCTGAAGCACTGCACGC
CGTAGGTCAGGGTGGTCACGAGGGTGGGCCAGGGCACGGGCAGCTTGCCGGTGGTGCAGATGAACTTCAG
GGTCAGCTTGCCGTAGGTGGCATCGCCCTCGCCCTCGCCGGACACGCTGAACTTGTGGCCGTTTACGTCG
CCGTCCAGCTCGACCAGGATGGGCACCACCCCGGTGAACAGCTCCTCGCCCTTGCTCACTGGGCCAGGAT
TCTCCTCGACGTCACCGCATGTTAGCAGACTTCCTCTGCCCTCTCCACTGCCGAATTCCTTTTTCTTTTT
TGCCTGGCCGGCCTTTTTCGTGGCCGCCGGCCTTTTGTCGCCTCCCAGCTGAGACAGGTCGATCCGTGTC
TCGTACAGGCCGGTGATGCTCTGGTGGATCAGGGTGGCGTCCAGCACCTCTTTGGTGCTGGTGTACCTCT
TCCGGTCGATGGTGGTGTCAAAGTACTTGAAGGCGGCAGGGGCTCCCAGATTGGTCAGGGTAAACAGGTG
GATGATATTCTCGGCCTGCTCTCTGATGGGCTTATCCCGGTGCTTGTTGTAGGCGGACAGCACTTTGTCC
AGATTAGCGTCGGCCAGGATCACTCTCTTGGAGAACTCGCTGATCTGCTCGATGATCTCGTCCAGGTAGT
GCTTGTGCTGTTCCACAAACAGCTGTTTCTGCTCATTATCCTCGGGGGAGCCCTTCAGCTTCTCATAGTG
GCTGGCCAGGTACAGGAAGTTCACATATTTGGAGGGCAGGGCCAGTTCGTTTCCCTTCTGCAGTTCGCCG
GCAGAGGCCAGCATTCTCTTCCGGCCGTTTTCCAGCTCGAACAGGGAGTACTTAGGCAGCTTGATGATCA
GGTCC
