>Addgene plasmid #64036 | PX458_CEBPB_1 | addgene partial sequence | sequence record 116018 | pCBhProF2 5'-agggtttaagggatggttgg-3'
TTAATTACCTGGAGCACCTGCCTGAAATCACTTTTTTTCAGGTTGGACCGGTGCCACCATGGACTATAAG
GACCACGACGGAGACTACAAGGATCATGATATTGATTACAAAGACGATGACGATAAGATGGCCCCAAAGA
AGAAGCGGAAGGTCGGTATCCACGGAGTCCCAGCAGCCGACAAGAAGTACAGCATCGGCCTGGACATCGG
CACCAACTCTGTGGGCTGGGCCGTGATCACCGACGAGTACAAGGTGCCCAGCAAGAAATTCAAGGTGCTG
GGCAACACCGACCGGCACAGCATCAAGAAGAACCTGATCGGAGCCCTGCTGTTCGACAGCGGCGAAACAG
CCGAGGCCACCCGGCTGAAGAGAACCGCCAGAAGAAGATACACCAGACGGAAGAACCGGATCTGCTATCT
GCAAGAGATCTTCAGCAACGAGATGGCCAAGGTGGACGACAGCTTCTTCCACAGACTGGAAGAGTCCTTC
CTGGTGGAAGAGGATAAGAAGCACGAGCGGCACCCCATCTTCGGCAACATCGTGGACGAGGTGGCCTACC
ACGAGAAGTACCCCACCATCTACCACCTGAGAAAGAAACTGGTGGACAGCACCGACAAGGCCGACCTGCG
GCTGATCTATCTGGCCCTGGCCCACATGATCAAGTTCCGGGGCCACTTCCTGATCGAGGGCGACCTGAAC
CCCGACAACAGCGACGTGGACAAGCTGTTCATCCAGCTGGTGCAGACCTACAACCAGCTGTTCGAGGAAA
ACCCCATCAACGCCAGCGGCGTGGACGCCAAGGCCATCCTGTCTGCCAGACTGAGCAAGAGCAGACGGCT
GGAAAATCTGATCGCCCAGCTGCCCGGCGAGAAGAAGAATGGCCTGTTCGGAAACCTGATTGCCCTGAGC
CTGGGCCTGACCCCCAACTTCAAGAGCAACTTCGACCTGGCCGAGGATGCCAAACTGCAGCTGAGCAAGG
ACACCTACGACGACGACCTGGACAACCTGCTGGCCCAGATCGGCGACCAGTACGCCGACCTGTTTCTGGC
CGCCAAGAACCTGTCCGA
