>Addgene plasmid #64036 | PX458_CEBPB_1 | addgene partial sequence | sequence record 118519 | pBR322ori-F 5'-GGGAAACGCCTGGTATCTTT-3'
ACCTCTGACTTGAGCGTCGATTTTTGTGATGCTCGTCAGGGGGGCGGAGCCTATGGAAAAACGCCAGCAA
CGCGGCCTTTTTACGGTTCCTGGCCTTTTGCTGGCCTTTTGCTCACATGTGAGGGCCTATTTCCCATGAT
TCCTTCATATTTGCATATACGATACAAGGCTGTTAGAGAGATAATTGGAATTAATTTGACTGTAAACACA
AAGATATTAGTACAAAATACGTGACGTAGAAAGTAATAATTTCTTGGGTAGTTTGCAGTTTTAAAATTAT
GTTTTAAAATGGACTATCATATGCTTACCGTAACTTGAAAGTATTTCGATTTCTTGGCTTTATATATCTT
GTGGAAAGGACGAAACACCGCTCCGGCCACTGCTAGCGGTTTTAGAGCTAGAAATAGCAAGTTAAAATAA
GGCTAGTCCGTTATCAACTTGAAAAAGTGGCACCGAGTCGGTGCTTTTTTGTTTTAGAGCTAGAAATAGC
AAGTTAAAATAAGGCTAGTCCGTTTTTAGCGCGTGCGCCAATTCTGCAGACAAATGGCTCTAGAGGTACC
CGTTACATAACTTACGGTAAATGGCCCGCCTGGCTGACCGCCCAACGACCCCCGCCCATTGACGTCAATA
GTAACGCCAATAGGGACTTTCCATTGACGTCAATGGGTGGAGTATTTACGGTAAACTGCCCACTTGGCAG
TACATCAAGTGTATCATATGCCAAGTACGCCCCCTATTGACGTCAATGACGGTAAATGGCCCGCCTGGCA
TTGTGCCCAGTACATGACCTTATGGGACTTTCCTACTTGGCAGTACATCTACGTATTAGTCATCGCTATT
ACCATGGTCGAGGTGAGCCC
